Addgene plasmid #156408: JDW 763 (pCS2-EYFP-hsKRAS4B-WT)
Purpose: pCS2 CMV expression vector driving EYFP fused human KRAS4B
Depositing lab: Joshua Wythe. Publication: Somatic Gain of KRAS Function in the Endothelium is Sufficient to Cause Vascular Malformations that Require MEK but not PI3K Signaling. Fish JE, Flores-Suarez CP, Boudreau E, Herman AM, Gutierrez MC, Gustafson D, DiStefano PV, Cui M, Chen Z, Berman De Ruiz K, Schexnayder TS, Ward CS, Radovanovic I, Wythe JD. Circ Res. 2020 Jun 17. doi: 10.1161/CIRCRESAHA.119.316500. PubMed 32552404.
Backbone
  Vector backbone: pCS2-DEST
  Backbone size w/o insert (bp): 5600
  Vector type: Mammalian Expression
Growth in bacteria
  Bacterial resistance: Ampicillin, 100 μg/mL
  Growth temperature: 37°C
  Growth strain: Stbl3
  Copy number: High Copy
Gene/Insert
  Gene/Insert name: human wild type KRAS4B-WT
  Species: H. sapiens (human)
  Insert size (bp): 1311
  GenBank ID: NM_004985.5
  Entrez Gene: KRAS (a.k.a. 'C-K-RAS, C-K-RAS, CFC2, K-RAS2A, K-RAS2B, K-RAS4A, K-RAS4B, K-Ras, K-Ras 2, KI-RAS, KRAS1, KRAS2, NS, NS3, OES, RALD, RASK2, c-Ki-ras, c-Ki-ras2)
  Promoter: CMV
  Tag / fusion protein: EYFP (N terminal on insert)
  Cloning method: Gateway Cloning
  Sequencing primers: 5′ SP6; 3′ T3
Terms and licenses: Academic/Nonprofit Terms; Industry Terms: Not Available to Industry
How to cite: JDW 763 (pCS2-EYFP-hsKRAS4B-WT) was a gift from Joshua Wythe (Addgene plasmid # 156408 ; http://n2t.net/addgene:156408 ; RRID:Addgene_156408)
