[The description below was written by a language model from this plasmid's Addgene catalogue record and pLannotate feature annotations shown in this document.]
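Description:
JDW 763 (pCS2-EYFP-hsKRAS4B-WT) is a mammalian expression plasmid built by Gateway recombination into the pCS2-DEST backbone. It encodes wild-type human KRAS4B fused at its N terminus to the yellow fluorescent protein EYFP. In bacteria it is maintained at high copy through a ColE1/pUC-type origin and selected with ampicillin via the β-lactamase gene. An f1 origin and remnants of the lac region (lac promoter and operator, lacZα and lacI fragments) are carried over from the parental cloning vector. The sequenced record is 5,461 nt, which is shorter than the sum of the catalogued backbone and insert sizes. This is expected if the backbone figure includes the Gateway destination cassette that is replaced during recombination, though the record does not say so.

The expression unit is driven by the promoter listed as CMV, which the annotation identifies as the simian cytomegalovirus IE94 enhancer/promoter and which spans the plasmid's numbering origin. Downstream lie an SP6 promoter, an attB1 site, the EYFP coding sequence, a short linker, the K-Ras coding sequence, attB2 and an SV40 polyadenylation signal. A T7 promoter fragment and a T3 promoter sit on the opposite strand beyond the insert. Placing EYFP at the N terminus leaves the C-terminal membrane-targeting region of KRAS free, so the fusion can be visualised while localising normally. The SP6 promoter, a standard pCS2 feature, also permits in vitro synthesis of sense mRNA.

The associated publication studies endothelial KRAS gain of function in vascular malformations. There the wild-type construct would plausibly serve as a fluorescently tagged comparator for mutant forms, although the record does not state this explicitly.
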