Features (pLannotate 1.2.2; 18 found; start..end, strand, type, name):
    396..414     +  promoter       SP6 promoter: promoter for bacteriophage SP6 RNA polymerase
    469..493     +  protein_bind   attB1: mutant version of attB; recombination site for the Gateway® BP reaction BP Clonase™
    502..1218    +  CDS            EYFP: EYFP is a basic (constitutively fluorescent) green/yellow fluorescent protein published in 1996, derived from Aequorea victoria. It is reported to be a very rapidly-maturing weak dimer with high acid sensitivity.
   1237..1803    +  CDS            K-Ras (sequence partly withheld): human small GTPase proto-oncoprotein
   1805..1829    -  protein_bind   attB2: mutant version of attB; recombination site for the Gateway® BP reaction BP Clonase™
   1852..1869    -  promoter       T7 promoter (fragment): promoter for bacteriophage T7 RNA polymerase
   1874..2008    -  polyA_signal   SV40 poly(A) signal: SV40 polyadenylation signal
   2121..2139    -  promoter       T3 promoter: promoter for bacteriophage T3 RNA polymerase
   2184..2200    -  protein_bind   lac operator: The lac repressor binds to the lac operator to inhibit transcription in E. coli. This inhibition can be relieved by adding lactose or isopropyl-β-D-thiogalactopyranoside (IPTG). lac repressor encoded by lacI
   2208..2238    -  promoter       lac promoter: promoter for the E. coli lac operon
   2253..2274    -  protein_bind   CAP binding site: CAP binding activates transcription in the presence of cAMP. E. coli catabolite activator protein
   2287..2379    -  CDS            lacI (fragment): lac repressor; lacI; The lac repressor binds to the lac operator to inhibit transcription in E. coli. This inhibition can be relieved by adding lactose or isopropyl-β-D-thiogalactopyranoside (IPTG).
   2562..3150    -  rep_origin     ori: high-copy-number ColE1/pMB1/pBR322/pUC origin of replication
   3321..4181    -  CDS            AmpR: β-lactamase; bla; confers resistance to ampicillin, carbenicillin, and related antibiotics
   4182..4286    -  promoter       AmpR promoter: bla
   4339..4767    -  rep_origin     f1 ori (sequence partly withheld): f1 bacteriophage origin of replication; arrow indicates direction of (+) strand synthesis
   4772..4838    -  CDS            lacZα (fragment): LacZα fragment of β-galactosidase; lacZ fragment
   4845..361     +  promoter       CMV IE94 promoter (across the origin): enhancer/promoter region of simian cytomegalovirus major immediate early transcription unit IE94
>Addgene plasmid #156408 | JDW 763 (pCS2-EYFP-hsKRAS4B-WT) | addgene full sequence | sequence record 308703 | Addgene NGS Result
AATGCCCATTGACGTCAATAGGACCACCCACCATTGACGTCAATGGGATGGCTCATTGCCCATTCATATC
CGTTCTCACGCCCCCTATTGACGTCAATGACGGTAAATGGCCCACTTGGCAGTACATCAATATCTATTAA
TAGTAACTTGGCAAGTACATTACTATTGGAAGTACGCCAGGGTACATTGGCAGTACTCCCATTGACGTCA
ATGGCGGTAAATGGCCCGCGATGGCTGCCAAGTACATCCCCATTGACGTCAATGGGGAGGGGCAATGACG
CAAATGGGCGTTCCATTGACGTAAATGGGCGGTAGGCGTGCCTAATGGGAGGTCTATATAAGCAATGCTC
GTTTAGGGAACCGCCATTCTGCCTGGGGACGTCGGAGCAAGCTTGATTTAGGTGACACTATAGAATACAA
GCTACTTGTTCTTTTTGCAGGATCCCATCGATTCGAATTCAAGGATCAACAAGTTTGTACAAAAAAGCAG
GCTAAGCCACCATGGTGAGCAAGGGCGAGGAGCTGTTCACCGGGGTGGTGCCCATCCTGGTCGAGCTGGA
CGGCGACGTAAACGGCCACAAGTTCAGCGTGTCCGGCGAGGGCGAGGGCGATGCCACCTACGGCAAGCTG
ACCCTGAAGTTCATCTGCACCACCGGCAAGCTGCCCGTGCCCTGGCCCACCCTCGTGACCACCTTCGGCT
ACGGCCTGCAGTGCTTCGCCCGCTACCCCGACCACATGAAGCAGCACGACTTCTTCAAGTCCGCCATGCC
CGAAGGCTACGTCCAGGAGCGCACCATCTTCTTCAAGGACGACGGCAACTACAAGACCCGCGCCGAGGTG
AAGTTCGAGGGCGACACCCTGGTGAACCGCATCGAGCTGAAGGGCATCGACTTCAAGGAGGACGGCAACA
TCCTGGGGCACAAGCTGGAGTACAACTACAACAGCCACAACGTCTATATCATGGCCGACAAGCAGAAGAA
CGGCATCAAGGTGAACTTCAAGATCCGCCACAACATCGAGGACGGCAGCGTGCAGCTCGCCGACCACTAC
CAGCAGAACACCCCCATCGGCGACGGCCCCGTGCTGCTGCCCGACAACCACTACCTGAGCTACCAGTCCG
CCCTGAGCAAAGACCCCAACGAGAAGCGCGATCACATGGTCCTGCTGGAGTTCGTGACCGCCGCCGGGAT
CACTCTCGGCATGGACGAGCTGTACAAGTCCGGACTCAGATCCACC
[564 nt withheld, positions 1237-1800]
TAAGACCCAGCTTTCTTGTACAAAGTGGTTGATCCTCTCGAGCCTCTAGAACTATAGTGAGTCGTATTAC
GTAGATCCAGACATGATAAGATACATTGATGAGTTTGGACAAACCACAACTAGAATGCAGTGAAAAAAAT
GCTTTATTTGTGAAATTTGTGATGCTATTGCTTTATTTGTAACCATTATAAGCTGCAATAAACAAGTTAA
CAACAACAATTGCATTCATTTTATGTTTCAGGTTCAGGGGGAGGTGTGGGAGGTTTTTTAATTCGCGGCC
GCGGCGCCAATGCATTGGGCCCGGTACCCAGCTTTTGTTCCCTTTAGTGAGGGTTAATTGCGCGCTTGGC
GTAATCATGGTCATAGCTGTTTCCTGTGTGAAATTGTTATCCGCTCACAATTCCACACAACATACGAGCC
GGGAGCATAAAGTGTAAAGCCTGGGGTGCCTAATGAGTGAGCTAACTCACATTAATTGCGTTGCGCTCAC
TGCCCGCTTTCCAGTCGGGAAACCTGTCGTGCCAGCTGCATTAATGAATCGGCCAACGCGCGGGGAGAGG
CGGTTTGCGTATTGGGCGCTCTTCCGCTTCCTCGCTCACTGACTCGCTGCGCTCGGTCGTTCGGCTGCGG
CGAGCGGTATCAGCTCACTCAAAGGCGGTAATACGGTTATCCACAGAATCAGGGGATAACGCAGGAAAGA
ACATGTGAGCAAAAGGCCAGCAAAAGGCCAGGAACCGTAAAAAGGCCGCGTTGCTGGCGTTTTTCCATAG
GCTCCGCCCCCCTGACGAGCATCACAAAAATCGACGCTCAAGTCAGAGGTGGCGAAACCCGACAGGACTA
TAAAGATACCAGGCGTTTCCCCCTGGAAGCTCCCTCGTGCGCTCTCCTGTTCCGACCCTGCCGCTTACCG
GATACCTGTCCGCCTTTCTCCCTTCGGGAAGCGTGGCGCTTTCTCATAGCTCACGCTGTAGGTATCTCAG
TTCGGTGTAGGTCGTTCGCTCCAAGCTGGGCTGTGTGCACGAACCCCCCGTTCAGCCCGACCGCTGCGCC
TTATCCGGTAACTATCGTCTTGAGTCCAACCCGGTAAGACACGACTTATCGCCACTGGCAGCAGCCACTG
GTAACAGGATTAGCAGAGCGAGGTATGTAGGCGGTGCTACAGAGTTCTTGAAGTGGTGGCCTAACTACGG
CTACACTAGAAGAACAGTATTTGGTATCTGCGCTCTGCTGAAGCCAGTTACCTTCGGAAAAAGAGTTGGT
AGCTCTTGATCCGGCAAACAAACCACCGCTGGTAGCGGTGGTTTTTTTGTTTGCAAGCAGCAGATTACGC
GCAGAAAAAAAGGATCTCAAGAAGATCCTTTGATCTTTTCTACGGGGTCTGACGCTCAGTGGAACGAAAA
CTCACGTTAAGGGATTTTGGTCATGAGATTATCAAAAAGGATCTTCACCTAGATCCTTTTAAATTAAAAA
TGAAGTTTTAAATCAATCTAAAGTATATATGAGTAAACTTGGTCTGACAGTTACCAATGCTTAATCAGTG
AGGCACCTATCTCAGCGATCTGTCTATTTCGTTCATCCATAGTTGCCTGACTCCCCGTCGTGTAGATAAC
TACGATACGGGAGGGCTTACCATCTGGCCCCAGTGCTGCAATGATACCGCGAGACCCACGCTCACCGGCT
CCAGATTTATCAGCAATAAACCAGCCAGCCGGAAGGGCCGAGCGCAGAAGTGGTCCTGCAACTTTATCCG
CCTCCATCCAGTCTATTAATTGTTGCCGGGAAGCTAGAGTAAGTAGTTCGCCAGTTAATAGTTTGCGCAA
CGTTGTTGCCATTGCTACAGGCATCGTGGTGTCACGCTCGTCGTTTGGTATGGCTTCATTCAGCTCCGGT
TCCCAACGATCAAGGCGAGTTACATGATCCCCCATGTTGTGCAAAAAAGCGGTTAGCTCCTTCGGTCCTC
CGATCGTTGTCAGAAGTAAGTTGGCCGCAGTGTTATCACTCATGGTTATGGCAGCACTGCATAATTCTCT
TACTGTCATGCCATCCGTAAGATGCTTTTCTGTGACTGGTGAGTACTCAACCAAGTCATTCTGAGAATAG
TGTATGCGGCGACCGAGTTGCTCTTGCCCGGCGTCAATACGGGATAATACCGCGCCACATAGCAGAACTT
TAAAAGTGCTCATCATTGGAAAACGTTCTTCGGGGCGAAAACTCTCAAGGATCTTACCGCTGTTGAGATC
CAGTTCGATGTAACCCACTCGTGCACCCAACTGATCTTCAGCATCTTTTACTTTCACCAGCGTTTCTGGG
TGAGCAAAAACAGGAAGGCAAAATGCCGCAAAAAAGGGAATAAGGGCGACACGGAAATGTTGAATACTCA
TACTCTTCCTTTTTCAATATTATTGAAGCATTTATCAGGGTTATTGTCTCATGAGCGGATACATATTTGA
ATGTATTTAGAAAAATAAACAAATAGGGGTTCCGCGCACATTTCCCCGAAAAGTGCCACCTAAATTGTAA
GCGTTAATATTTTGTTAAAATTCGCGTTAAATTTTTGTTAAATCAGCTCATTTTTTAACCAATAGGCCGA
AATCGGCAAAATCCCTTATAAATCAAAAGAATAGACCGAGATAGGGT
[37 nt withheld, positions 4438-4474]
AAAGAACGTGGACTCCAACGTCAAAGG
[49 nt withheld, positions 4502-4550]
T
[91 nt withheld, positions 4552-4642]
G
[124 nt withheld, positions 4644-4767]
CCCATTCGCCATTCAGGCTGCGCAACTGTTGGGAAGGGCGATCGGTGCGGGCCTCTTCGCTATTACGCCA
GTCGACCGCCAATTCAATATGGCGTATATGGACTCATGCCAATTCAATATGGTGGATCTGGACCTGTGCC
AATTCAATATGGCGTATATGGACTCGTGCCAATTCAATATGGTGGATCTGGACCCCAGCCAATTCAATAT
GGCGGACTTGGCACCATGCCAATTCAATATGGCGGACCTGGCACTGTGCCAACTGGGGAGGGGTCTACTT
GGCACGGTGCCAAGTTTGAGGAGGGGTCTTGGCCCTGTGCCAAGTCCGCCATATTGAATTGGCATGGTGC
CAATAATGGCGGCCATATTGGCTATATGCCAGGATCAATATATAGGCAATATCCAATATGGCCCTATGCC
AATATGGCTATTGGCCAGGTTCAATACTATGTATTGGCCCTATGCCATATAGTATTCCATATATGGGTTT
TCCTATTGACGTAGATAGCCCCTCCCAATGGGCGGTCCCATATACCATATATGGGGCTTCCTAATACCGC
CCATAGCCACTCCCCCATTGACGTCAATGGTCTCTATATATGGTCTTTCCTATTGACGTCATATGGGCGG
TCCTATTGACGTATATGGCGCCTCCCCCATTGACGTCAATTACGGTAAATGGCCCGCCTGGCTC
